Addgene plasmid #76042: ROR1 gRNA (BRDN0001147493)
Purpose: 3rd generation lentiviral gRNA plasmid targeting human ROR1
Depositing lab: John Doench & David Root. Depositing organization: Broad Institute. Publication: Optimized sgRNA design to maximize activity and minimize off-target effects of CRISPR-Cas9. Doench JG, Fusi N, Sullender M, Hegde M, Vaimberg EW, Donovan KF, Smith I, Tothova Z, Wilen C, Orchard R, Virgin HW, Listgarten J, Root DE. Nat Biotechnol. 2016 Jan 18. doi: 10.1038/nbt.3437. PubMed 26780180.
Backbone
  Vector backbone: lentiGuide-Puro
  Backbone manufacturer: Zhang Lab (Addgene plasmid # 52963)
  Vector type: Mammalian Expression, Lentiviral, CRISPR
  Selectable markers: Puromycin
Growth in bacteria
  Bacterial resistance: Ampicillin, 100 μg/mL
  Growth temperature: 37°C
  Growth strain: DH5alpha
  Copy number: High Copy
Gene/Insert
  Gene/Insert name: ROR1 (alt names: ROR1; NM_001083592.1)
  gRNA/shRNA sequence: TCATCGCGACACAAGTCACG
  Species: H. sapiens (human)
  Entrez Gene: ROR1 (a.k.a. NTRKR1, dJ537F10.1)
  Promoter: hU6
  Cloning method: Unknown
  Sequencing primers: 5′ U6-F; 3′ pS2-R
Terms and licenses: Academic/Nonprofit Terms; Industry Terms: Not Available to Industry
Depositor comments: The gRNA was designed to target the following Genbank reference sequence(s): NM_001083592.1,NM_005012.3. Note that this plasmid does NOT contain Cas9. It should be used in conjunction with lentiCas9-Blast (Addgene #52962) or otherwise with cell lines already expressing Cas9. Browse the full kinome gRNA library at http://www.addgene.org/pooled-library/broadgpp-human-kinome/ or visit http://www.broadinstitute.org/rnai/public/ for detailed protocols and information.
How to cite: ROR1 gRNA (BRDN0001147493) was a gift from John Doench & David Root (Addgene plasmid # 76042 ; http://n2t.net/addgene:76042 ; RRID:Addgene_76042)
