[The description below was written by a language model from this plasmid's Addgene catalogue record and pLannotate feature annotations shown in this document.]
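Description:
ROR1 gRNA (BRDN0001147493) is a third-generation lentiviral CRISPR guide plasmid built on the lentiGuide-Puro backbone, carrying a single guide RNA directed against human ROR1 (also known as NTRKR1), a gene represented in a human kinome gRNA collection. In bacteria it is maintained as a high-copy plasmid through a ColE1/pUC-type origin and selected with ampicillin via the β-lactamase gene. The backbone also carries an f1 origin, an SV40 origin and poly(A) signal, and remnants of a lac/T7/T3 cloning region that play no role in the payload.

The lentiviral transfer cassette begins with an RSV promoter fused to a truncated HIV-1 5' LTR, which makes genomic RNA production in packaging cells independent of Tat. This is followed by the Ψ packaging signal with a partial gag sequence and the Rev response element for nuclear export. Within the proviral region, a human U6 RNA polymerase III promoter drives the ROR1-specific spacer joined to the Streptococcus pyogenes Cas9 guide scaffold, and a cPPT/CTS element lies just downstream to aid nuclear import of the viral genome. A separate EF-1α promoter, annotated as the core promoter plus intron A, expresses puromycin N-acetyltransferase so that transduced mammalian cells can be selected. A WPRE enhances transcript expression, and the ΔU3 3' LTR renders the integrated provirus self-inactivating.

The plasmid does not encode Cas9, so it is intended for use together with a separate Cas9 lentiviral vector or in cells that already express Cas9, typically to disrupt ROR1. The guide was designed against two ROR1 reference transcripts.
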