Features (pLannotate 1.2.2; 29 found; start..end, strand, type, name):
     14..80      +  CDS            small t antigen (fragment): SV40 (simian virus 40) small t antigen
    106..317     +  promoter       EF-1α core promoter: core promoter for human elongation factor EF-1α
    318..1256    +  intron         EF-1α intron A: intron upstream of the start codon of human EF-1α
   1278..1877    +  CDS            PuroR (fragment): puromycin N-acetyltransferase; pac from Streptomyces; confers resistance to puromycin
   1893..2481    +  misc_feature   WPRE: woodchuck hepatitis virus posttranscriptional regulatory element
   2532..2551    +  misc_feature   cPPT/CTS (fragment): central polypurine tract and central termination sequence of HIV-1
   2553..2786    +  LTR            3' LTR (ΔU3): self-inactivating 3' long terminal repeat (LTR) from HIV-1
   2864..2985    +  polyA_signal   SV40 poly(A) signal: SV40 polyadenylation signal
   3025..3160    +  rep_origin     SV40 ori: SV40 origin of replication
   3181..3199    -  promoter       T7 promoter: promoter for bacteriophage T7 RNA polymerase
   3207..3362    +  CDS            lacZα (fragment): LacZα fragment of β-galactosidase; lacZ fragment
   3367..3795    +  rep_origin     f1 ori (sequence partly withheld): f1 bacteriophage origin of replication; arrow indicates direction of (+) strand synthesis
   3848..3952    +  promoter       AmpR promoter: bla
   3953..4813    +  CDS            AmpR: β-lactamase; bla; confers resistance to ampicillin, carbenicillin, and related antibiotics
   4984..5572    +  rep_origin     ori: high-copy-number ColE1/pMB1/pBR322/pUC origin of replication
   5755..5847    +  CDS            lacI (fragment): lac repressor; lacI; The lac repressor binds to the lac operator to inhibit transcription in E. coli. This inhibition can be relieved by adding lactose or isopropyl-β-D-thiogalactopyranoside (IPTG).
   5860..5881    +  protein_bind   CAP binding site: CAP binding activates transcription in the presence of cAMP. E. coli catabolite activator protein
   5896..5926    +  promoter       lac promoter: promoter for the E. coli lac operon
   5934..5950    +  protein_bind   lac operator: The lac repressor binds to the lac operator to inhibit transcription in E. coli. This inhibition can be relieved by adding lactose or isopropyl-β-D-thiogalactopyranoside (IPTG). lac repressor encoded by lacI
   5995..6013    +  promoter       T3 promoter: promoter for bacteriophage T3 RNA polymerase
   6041..6267    +  promoter       RSV promoter: Rous sarcoma virus enhancer/promoter
   6268..6448    +  LTR            5' LTR (truncated): truncated 5' long terminal repeat (LTR) from HIV-1
   6495..6620    +  misc_feature   HIV-1 Ψ: packaging signal of human immunodeficiency virus type 1
   6604..6967    +  CDS            HIV-1 gag (fragment): gag protein from human immunodeficiency virus 1; gag
   7113..7346    +  misc_feature   RRE: The Rev response element (RRE) of HIV-1 allows for Rev-dependent mRNA export from the nucleus to the cytoplasm.
   7723..7749    +  CDS            Rev (fragment): human immunodeficiency virus 1 (HIV-1) Rev protein; rev; enhances nuclear export of unspliced and incompletely spliced viral mRNAs
   7753..7993    +  promoter       U6 promoter: RNA polymerase III promoter for human U6 snRNA
   8023..8098    +  misc_RNA       gRNA scaffold: guide RNA scaffold for the Streptococcus pyogenes CRISPR/Cas9 system
   8154..8271    +  misc_feature   cPPT/CTS: central polypurine tract and central termination sequence of HIV-1
>Addgene plasmid #76042 | ROR1 gRNA (BRDN0001147493) | addgene full sequence | sequence record 185068 | Addgene Assembled Sequence
CCCGGGTGCAAAGATGGATAAAGTTTTAAACAGAGAGGAATCTTTGCAGCTAATGGACCTTCTAGGTCTT
GAAAGGAGTGGGAATTGGCTCCGGTGCCCGTCAGTGGGCAGAGCGCACATCGCCCACAGTCCCCGAGAAG
TTGGGGGGAGGGGTCGGCAATTGATCCGGTGCCTAGAGAAGGTGGCGCGGGGTAAACTGGGAAAGTGATG
TCGTGTACTGGCTCCGCCTTTTTCCCGAGGGTGGGGGAGAACCGTATATAAGTGCAGTAGTCGCCGTGAA
CGTTCTTTTTCGCAACGGGTTTGCCGCCAGAACACAGGTAAGTGCCGTGTGTGGTTCCCGCGGGCCTGGC
CTCTTTACGGGTTATGGCCCTTGCGTGCCTTGAATTACTTCCACCTGGCTGCAGTACGTGATTCTTGATC
CCGAGCTTCGGGTTGGAAGTGGGTGGGAGAGTTCGAGGCCTTGCGCTTAAGGAGCCCCTTCGCCTCGTGC
TTGAGTTGAGGCCTGGCCTGGGCGCTGGGGCCGCCGCGTGCGAATCTGGTGGCACCTTCGCGCCTGTCTC
GCTGCTTTCGATAAGTCTCTAGCCATTTAAAATTTTTGATGACCTGCTGCGACGCTTTTTTTCTGGCAAG
ATAGTCTTGTAAATGCGGGCCAAGATCTGCACACTGGTATTTCGGTTTTTGGGGCCGCGGGCGGCGACGG
GGCCCGTGCGTCCCAGCGCACATGTTCGGCGAGGCGGGGCCTGCGAGCGCGGCCACCGAGAATCGGACGG
GGGTAGTCTCAAGCTGGCCGGCCTGCTCTGGTGCCTGGCCTCGCGCCGCCGTGTATCGCCCCGCCCTGGG
CGGCAAGGCTGGCCCGGTCGGCACCAGTTGCGTGAGCGGAAAGATGGCCGCTTCCCGGCCCTGCTGCAGG
GAGCTCAAAATGGAGGACGCGGCGCTCGGGAGAGCGGGCGGGTGAGTCACCCACACAAAGGAAAAGGGCC
TTTCCGTCCTCAGCCGTCGCTTCATGTGACTCCACGGAGTACCGGGCGCCGTCCAGGCACCTCGATTAGT
TCTCGAGCTTTTGGAGTACGTCGTCTTTAGGTTGGGGGGAGGGGTTTTATGCGATGGAGTTTCCCCACAC
TGAGTGGGTGGAGACTGAAGTTAGGCCAGCTTGGCACTTGATGTAATTCTCCTTGGAATTTGCCCTTTTT
GAGTTTGGATCTTGGTTCATTCTCAAGCCTCAGACAGTGGTTCAAAGTTTTTTTCTTCCATTTCAGGTGT
CGTGACGTACGGCCACCATGACCGAGTACAAGCCCACGGTGCGCCTCGCCACCCGCGACGACGTCCCCAG
GGCCGTACGCACCCTCGCCGCCGCGTTCGCCGACTACCCCGCCACGCGCCACACCGTCGATCCGGACCGC
CACATCGAGCGGGTCACCGAGCTGCAAGAACTCTTCCTCACGCGCGTCGGGCTCGACATCGGCAAGGTGT
GGGTCGCGGACGACGGCGCCGCCGTGGCGGTCTGGACCACGCCGGAGAGCGTCGAAGCGGGGGCGGTGTT
CGCCGAGATCGGCCCGCGCATGGCCGAGTTGAGCGGTTCCCGGCTGGCCGCGCAGCAACAGATGGAAGGC
CTCCTGGCGCCGCACCGGCCCAAGGAGCCCGCGTGGTTCCTGGCCACCGTCGGAGTCTCGCCCGACCACC
AGGGCAAGGGTCTGGGCAGCGCCGTCGTGCTCCCCGGAGTGGAGGCGGCCGAGCGCGCCGGGGTGCCCGC
CTTCCTGGAGACCTCCGCGCCCCGCAACCTCCCCTTCTACGAGCGGCTCGGCTTCACCGTCACCGCCGAC
GTCGAGGTGCCCGAAGGACCGCGCACCTGGTGCATGACCCGCAAGCCCGGTGCCTGAACGCGTTAAGTCG
ACAATCAACCTCTGGATTACAAAATTTGTGAAAGATTGACTGGTATTCTTAACTATGTTGCTCCTTTTAC
GCTATGTGGATACGCTGCTTTAATGCCTTTGTATCATGCTATTGCTTCCCGTATGGCTTTCATTTTCTCC
TCCTTGTATAAATCCTGGTTGCTGTCTCTTTATGAGGAGTTGTGGCCCGTTGTCAGGCAACGTGGCGTGG
TGTGCACTGTGTTTGCTGACGCAACCCCCACTGGTTGGGGCATTGCCACCACCTGTCAGCTCCTTTCCGG
GACTTTCGCTTTCCCCCTCCCTATTGCCACGGCGGAACTCATCGCCGCCTGCCTTGCCCGCTGCTGGACA
GGGGCTCGGCTGTTGGGCACTGACAATTCCGTGGTGTTGTCGGGGAAATCATCGTCCTTTCCTTGGCTGC
TCGCCTGTGTTGCCACCTGGATTCTGCGCGGGACGTCCTTCTGCTACGTCCCTTCGGCCCTCAATCCAGC
GGACCTTCCTTCCCGCGGCCTGCTGCCGGCTCTGCGGCCTCTTCCGCGTCTTCGCCTTCGCCCTCAGACG
AGTCGGATCTCCCTTTGGGCCGCCTCCCCGCGTCGACTTTAAGACCAATGACTTACAAGGCAGCTGTAGA
TCTTAGCCACTTTTTAAAAGAAAAGGGGGGACTGGAAGGGCTAATTCACTCCCAACGAAGACAAGATCTG
CTTTTTGCTTGTACTGGGTCTCTCTGGTTAGACCAGATCTGAGCCTGGGAGCTCTCTGGCTAACTAGGGA
ACCCACTGCTTAAGCCTCAATAAAGCTTGCCTTGAGTGCTTCAAGTAGTGTGTGCCCGTCTGTTGTGTGA
CTCTGGTAACTAGAGATCCCTCAGACCCTTTTAGTCAGTGTGGAAAATCTCTAGCAGTACGTATAGTAGT
TCATGTCATCTTATTATTCAGTATTTATAACTTGCAAAGAAATGAATATCAGAGAGTGAGAGGAACTTGT
TTATTGCAGCTTATAATGGTTACAAATAAAGCAATAGCATCACAAATTTCACAAATAAAGCATTTTTTTC
ACTGCATTCTAGTTGTGGTTTGTCCAAACTCATCAATGTATCTTATCATGTCTGGCTCTAGCTATCCCGC
CCCTAACTCCGCCCATCCCGCCCCTAACTCCGCCCAGTTCCGCCCATTCTCCGCCCCATGGCTGACTAAT
TTTTTTTATTTATGCAGAGGCCGAGGCCGCCTCGGCCTCTGAGCTATTCCAGAAGTAGTGAGGAGGCTTT
TTTGGAGGCCTAGGGACGTACCCAATTCGCCCTATAGTGAGTCGTATTACGCGCGCTCACTGGCCGTCGT
TTTACAACGTCGTGACTGGGAAAACCCTGGCGTTACCCAACTTAATCGCCTTGCAGCACATCCCCCTTTC
GCCAGCTGGCGTAATAGCGAAGAGGCCCGCACCGATCGCCCTTCCCAACAGTTGCGCAGCCTGAATGGCG
AATGGG
[124 nt withheld, positions 3367-3490]
C
[91 nt withheld, positions 3492-3582]
A
[49 nt withheld, positions 3584-3632]
CCTTTGACGTTGGAGTCCACGTTCTTT
[37 nt withheld, positions 3660-3696]
ACCCTATCTCGGTCTATTCTTTTGATTTATAAGGGATTTTGCCGATTTCGGCCTATTGGTTAAAAAATGA
GCTGATTTAACAAAAATTTAACGCGAATTTTAACAAAATATTAACGCTTACAATTTAGGTGGCACTTTTC
GGGGAAATGTGCGCGGAACCCCTATTTGTTTATTTTTCTAAATACATTCAAATATGTATCCGCTCATGAG
ACAATAACCCTGATAAATGCTTCAATAATATTGAAAAAGGAAGAGTATGAGTATTCAACATTTCCGTGTC
GCCCTTATTCCCTTTTTTGCGGCATTTTGCCTTCCTGTTTTTGCTCACCCAGAAACGCTGGTGAAAGTAA
AAGATGCTGAAGATCAGTTGGGTGCACGAGTGGGTTACATCGAACTGGATCTCAACAGCGGTAAGATCCT
TGAGAGTTTTCGCCCCGAAGAACGTTTTCCAATGATGAGCACTTTTAAAGTTCTGCTATGTGGCGCGGTA
TTATCCCGTATTGACGCCGGGCAAGAGCAACTCGGTCGCCGCATACACTATTCTCAGAATGACTTGGTTG
AGTACTCACCAGTCACAGAAAAGCATCTTACGGATGGCATGACAGTAAGAGAATTATGCAGTGCTGCCAT
AACCATGAGTGATAACACTGCGGCCAACTTACTTCTGACAACGATCGGAGGACCGAAGGAGCTAACCGCT
TTTTTGCACAACATGGGGGATCATGTAACTCGCCTTGATCGTTGGGAACCGGAGCTGAATGAAGCCATAC
CAAACGACGAGCGTGACACCACGATGCCTGTAGCAATGGCAACAACGTTGCGCAAACTATTAACTGGCGA
ACTACTTACTCTAGCTTCCCGGCAACAATTAATAGACTGGATGGAGGCGGATAAAGTTGCAGGACCACTT
CTGCGCTCGGCCCTTCCGGCTGGCTGGTTTATTGCTGATAAATCTGGAGCCGGTGAGCGTGGGTCTCGCG
GTATCATTGCAGCACTGGGGCCAGATGGTAAGCCCTCCCGTATCGTAGTTATCTACACGACGGGGAGTCA
GGCAACTATGGATGAACGAAATAGACAGATCGCTGAGATAGGTGCCTCACTGATTAAGCATTGGTAACTG
TCAGACCAAGTTTACTCATATATACTTTAGATTGATTTAAAACTTCATTTTTAATTTAAAAGGATCTAGG
TGAAGATCCTTTTTGATAATCTCATGACCAAAATCCCTTAACGTGAGTTTTCGTTCCACTGAGCGTCAGA
CCCCGTAGAAAAGATCAAAGGATCTTCTTGAGATCCTTTTTTTCTGCGCGTAATCTGCTGCTTGCAAACA
AAAAAACCACCGCTACCAGCGGTGGTTTGTTTGCCGGATCAAGAGCTACCAACTCTTTTTCCGAAGGTAA
CTGGCTTCAGCAGAGCGCAGATACCAAATACTGTTCTTCTAGTGTAGCCGTAGTTAGGCCACCACTTCAA
GAACTCTGTAGCACCGCCTACATACCTCGCTCTGCTAATCCTGTTACCAGTGGCTGCTGCCAGTGGCGAT
AAGTCGTGTCTTACCGGGTTGGACTCAAGACGATAGTTACCGGATAAGGCGCAGCGGTCGGGCTGAACGG
GGGGTTCGTGCACACAGCCCAGCTTGGAGCGAACGACCTACACCGAACTGAGATACCTACAGCGTGAGCT
ATGAGAAAGCGCCACGCTTCCCGAAGGGAGAAAGGCGGACAGGTATCCGGTAAGCGGCAGGGTCGGAACA
GGAGAGCGCACGAGGGAGCTTCCAGGGGGAAACGCCTGGTATCTTTATAGTCCTGTCGGGTTTCGCCACC
TCTGACTTGAGCGTCGATTTTTGTGATGCTCGTCAGGGGGGCGGAGCCTATGGAAAAACGCCAGCAACGC
GGCCTTTTTACGGTTCCTGGCCTTTTGCTGGCCTTTTGCTCACATGTTCTTTCCTGCGTTATCCCCTGAT
TCTGTGGATAACCGTATTACCGCCTTTGAGTGAGCTGATACCGCTCGCCGCAGCCGAACGACCGAGCGCA
GCGAGTCAGTGAGCGAGGAAGCGGAAGAGCGCCCAATACGCAAACCGCCTCTCCCCGCGCGTTGGCCGAT
TCATTAATGCAGCTGGCACGACAGGTTTCCCGACTGGAAAGCGGGCAGTGAGCGCAACGCAATTAATGTG
AGTTAGCTCACTCATTAGGCACCCCAGGCTTTACACTTTATGCTTCCGGCTCGTATGTTGTGTGGAATTG
TGAGCGGATAACAATTTCACACAGGAAACAGCTATGACCATGATTACGCCAAGCGCGCAATTAACCCTCA
CTAAAGGGAACAAAAGCTGGAGCTGCAAGCTTAATGTAGTCTTATGCAATACTCTTGTAGTCTTGCAACA
TGGTAACGATGAGTTAGCAACATGCCTTACAAGGAGAGAAAAAGCACCGTGCATGCCGATTGGTGGAAGT
AAGGTGGTACGATCGTGCCTTATTAGGAAGGCAACAGACGGGTCTGACATGGATTGGACGAACCACTGAA
TTGCCGCATTGCAGAGATATTGTATTTAAGTGCCTAGCTCGATACATAAACGGGTCTCTCTGGTTAGACC
AGATCTGAGCCTGGGAGCTCTCTGGCTAACTAGGGAACCCACTGCTTAAGCCTCAATAAAGCTTGCCTTG
AGTGCTTCAAGTAGTGTGTGCCCGTCTGTTGTGTGACTCTGGTAACTAGAGATCCCTCAGACCCTTTTAG
TCAGTGTGGAAAATCTCTAGCAGTGGCGCCCGAACAGGGACTTGAAAGCGAAAGGGAAACCAGAGGAGCT
CTCTCGACGCAGGACTCGGCTTGCTGAAGCGCGCACGGCAAGAGGCGAGGGGCGGCGACTGGTGAGTACG
CCAAAAATTTTGACTAGCGGAGGCTAGAAGGAGAGAGATGGGTGCGAGAGCGTCAGTATTAAGCGGGGGA
GAATTAGATCGCGATGGGAAAAAATTCGGTTAAGGCCAGGGGGAAAGAAAAAATATAAATTAAAACATAT
AGTATGGGCAAGCAGGGAGCTAGAACGATTCGCAGTTAATCCTGGCCTGTTAGAAACATCAGAAGGCTGT
AGACAAATACTGGGACAGCTACAACCATCCCTTCAGACAGGATCAGAAGAACTTAGATCATTATATAATA
CAGTAGCAACCCTCTATTGTGTGCATCAAAGGATAGAGATAAAAGACACCAAGGAAGCTTTAGACAAGAT
AGAGGAAGAGCAAAACAAAAGTAAGACCACCGCACAGCAAGCGGCCGCTGATCTTCAGACCTGGAGGAGG
AGATATGAGGGACAATTGGAGAAGTGAATTATATAAATATAAAGTAGTAAAAATTGAACCATTAGGAGTA
GCACCCACCAAGGCAAAGAGAAGAGTGGTGCAGAGAGAAAAAAGAGCAGTGGGAATAGGAGCTTTGTTCC
TTGGGTTCTTGGGAGCAGCAGGAAGCACTATGGGCGCAGCGTCAATGACGCTGACGGTACAGGCCAGACA
ATTATTGTCTGGTATAGTGCAGCAGCAGAACAATTTGCTGAGGGCTATTGAGGCGCAACAGCATCTGTTG
CAACTCACAGTCTGGGGCATCAAGCAGCTCCAGGCAAGAATCCTGGCTGTGGAAAGATACCTAAAGGATC
AACAGCTCCTGGGGATTTGGGGTTGCTCTGGAAAACTCATTTGCACCACTGCTGTGCCTTGGAATGCTAG
TTGGAGTAATAAATCTCTGGAACAGATTTGGAATCACACGACCTGGATGGAGTGGGACAGAGAAATTAAC
AATTACACAAGCTTAATACACTCCTTAATTGAAGAATCGCAAAACCAGCAAGAAAAGAATGAACAAGAAT
TATTGGAATTAGATAAATGGGCAAGTTTGTGGAATTGGTTTAACATAACAAATTGGCTGTGGTATATAAA
ATTATTCATAATGATAGTAGGAGGCTTGGTAGGTTTAAGAATAGTTTTTGCTGTACTTTCTATAGTGAAT
AGAGTTAGGCAGGGATATTCACCATTATCGTTTCAGACCCACCTCCCAACCCCGAGGGGACCCAGAGAGG
GCCTATTTCCCATGATTCCTTCATATTTGCATATACGATACAAGGCTGTTAGAGAGATAATTAGAATTAA
TTTGACTGTAAACACAAAGATATTAGTACAAAATACGTGACGTAGAAAGTAATAATTTCTTGGGTAGTTT
GCAGTTTTAAAATTATGTTTTAAAATGGACTATCATATGCTTACCGTAACTTGAAAGTATTTCGATTTCT
TGGCTTTATATATCTTGTGGAAAGGACGAAACACCGTCATCGCGACACAAGTCACGGTTTTAGAGCTAGA
AATAGCAAGTTAAAATAAGGCTAGTCCGTTATCAACTTGAAAAAGTGGCACCGAGTCGGTGCTTTTTTAA
GCTTGGCGTAACTAGATCTTGAGACAAATGGCAGTATTCATCCACAATTTTAAAAGAAAAGGGGGGATTG
GGGGGTACAGTGCAGGGGAAAGAATAGTAGACATAATAGCAACAGACATACAAACTAAAGAATTACAAAA
ACAAATTACAAAAATTCAAAATTTTCGGGTTTATTACAGGGACAGCAGAGATCCACTTTGGCGCCGGCTC
GAGGGGG
