>Addgene plasmid #76042 | ROR1 gRNA (BRDN0001147493) | depositor partial sequence | sequence record 143502 | Target Sequence
TCATCGCGACACAAGTCACG
