>Addgene plasmid #76042 | ROR1 gRNA (BRDN0001147493) | addgene partial sequence | sequence record 185067 | hU6-F
AGAAAGTAATAATTTCTTGGGTAGTTTGCAGTTTTAAAATTATGTTTTAAAATGGACTATCATATGCTTA
CCGTAACTTGAAAGTATTTCGATTTCTTGGCTTTATATATCTTGTGGAAAGGACGAAACACCGTCATCGC
GACACAAGTCACGTTTTAGAGCTAGAAATAGCAAGTTAAAATAAGGCTAGTCCGTTATCAACTTGAAAAA
GTGGCACCGAGTCGGTGCTTTTTTAAGCTTGGCGTAACTAGATCTTGAGACAAATGGCAGTATTCATCCA
CAATTTTAAAAGAAAAGGGGGGATTGGGGGGTACAGTGCAGGGGAAAGAATAGTAGACATAATAGCAACA
GACATACAAACTAAAGAATTACAAAAACAAATTACAAAAATTCAAAATTTTCGGGTTTATTACAGGGACA
GCAGAGATCCACTTTGGCGCCGGCTCGAGGGGGCCCGGGTGCAAAGATGGATAAAGTTTTAAACAGAGAG
GAATCTTTGCAGCTAATGGACCTTCTAGGTCTTGAAAGGAGTGGGAATTGGCTCCGGTGCCCGTCAGTGG
GCAGAGCGCA
